>Addgene plasmid #121841 | JI501: pMAGIC (L3-L2) 3x HA epitope tag + polyA; hU6::SaCas9 gRNA scaffold | addgene full sequence | sequence record 237395 | Addgene NGS Result
CTTTCCTGCGTTATCCCCTGATTCTGTGGATAACCGTATTACCGCCTTTGAGTGAGCTGATACCGCTCGC
CGCAGCCGAACGACCGAGCGCAGCGAGTCAGTGAGCGAGGAAGCGGAAGAGCGCCCAATACGCAAACCGC
CTCTCCCCGCGCGTTGGCCGATTCATTAATGCAGCTGGCACGACAGGTTTCCCGACTGGAAAGCGGGCAG
TGAGCGCAACGCAATTAATACGCGTACCGCTAGCCAGGAAGAGTTTGTAGAAACGCAAAAAGGCCATCCG
TCAGGATGGCCTTCTGCTTAGTTTGATGCCTGGCAGTTTATGGCGGGCGTCCTGCCCGCCACCCTCCGGG
CCGTTGCTTCACAACGTTCAAATCCGCTCCCGGCGGATTTGTCCTACTCAGGAGAGCGTTCACCGACAAA
CAACAGATAAAACGAAAGGCCCAGTCTTCCGACTGAGCCTTTCGTTTTATTTGATGCCTGGCAGTTCCCT
ACTCTCGCGTTAACGCTAGCATGGATGTTTTCCCAGTCACGACGTTGTAAAACGACGGCCAGTCTTAAGC
TCGGGCCCCAAATAATGATTTTATTTTGACTGATAGTGACCTGTTCGTTGCAACAAATTGATGAGCAATG
CTTTTTTATAATGCCAACTTTGTATAATAAAGTTGGTGGCGGATCCTACCCATACGATGTTCCAGATTAC
GCTTACCCATACGATGTTCCAGATTACGCTTACCCATACGATGTTCCAGATTACGCTTAAGAATTCCTAG
AGCTCGCTGATCAGCCTCGACTGTGCCTTCTAGTTGCCAGCCATCTGTTGTTTGCCCCTCCCCCGTGCCT
TCCTTGACCCTGGAAGGTGCCACTCCCACTGTCCTTTCCTAATAAAATGAGGAAATTGCATCGCATTGTC
TGAGTAGGTGTCATTCTATTCTGGGGGGTGGGGTGGGGCAGGACAGCAAGGGGGAGGATTGGGAAGAGAA
TAGCAGGCATGCTGGGGAGGTACCGAGGGCCTATTTCCCATGATTCCTTCATATTTGCATATACGATACA
AGGCTGTTAGAGAGATAATTGGAATTAATTTGACTGTAAACACAAAGATATTAGTACAAAATACGTGACG
TAGAAAGTAATAATTTCTTGGGTAGTTTGCAGTTTTAAAATTATGTTTTAAAATGGACTATCATATGCTT
ACCGTAACTTGAAAGTATTTCGATTTCTTGGCTTTATATATCTTGTGGAAAGGACGAAACACCGGAGACC
ACGGCAGGTCTCAGTTTAAGTACTCTGTGCTGGAAACAGCACAGAATCTACTAAACAAGGCAAAATGCCG
TGTTTATCTCGTCAACTTGTTGGCGAGATTTTTGCGGCCGCAGGAACCCAGCTTTCTTGTACAAAGTTGG
CATTATAAGAAAGCATTGCTTATCAATTTGTTGCAACGAACAGGTCACTATCAGTCAAAATAAAATCATT
ATTTGCCATCCAGCTGCAGGGCGGCCGCGATATCCCCTATAGTGAGTCGTATTACATGGTCATAGCTGTT
TCCTGGCAGCTCTGGCCCGTGTCTCAAAATCTCTGATGTTACATTGCACAAGATAAAAATATATCATCAT
GAACAATAAAACTGTCTGCTTACATAAACAGTAATACAAGGGGTGTTATGAGCCATATTCAACGGGAAAC
GTCGAGGCCGCGATTAAATTCCAACATGGATGCTGATTTATATGGGTATAAATGGGCTCGCGATAATGTC
GGGCAATCAGGTGCGACAATCTATCGCTTGTATGGGAAGCCCGATGCGCCAGAGTTGTTTCTGAAACATG
GCAAAGGTAGCGTTGCCAATGATGTTACAGATGAGATGGTCAGACTAAACTGGCTGACGGAATTTATGCC
TCTTCCGACCATCAAGCATTTTATCCGTACTCCTGATGATGCATGGTTACTCACCACTGCGATCCCCGGA
AAAACAGCATTCCAGGTATTAGAAGAATATCCTGATTCAGGTGAAAATATTGTTGATGCGCTGGCAGTGT
TCCTGCGCCGGTTGCATTCGATTCCTGTTTGTAATTGTCCTTTTAACAGCGATCGCGTATTTCGTCTCGC
TCAGGCGCAATCACGAATGAATAACGGTTTGGTTGATGCGAGTGATTTTGATGACGAGCGTAATGGCTGG
CCTGTTGAACAAGTCTGGAAAGAAATGCATAAACTTTTGCCATTCTCACCGGATTCAGTCGTCACTCATG
GTGATTTCTCACTTGATAACCTTATTTTTGACGAGGGGAAATTAATAGGTTGTATTGATGTTGGACGAGT
CGGAATCGCAGACCGATACCAGGATCTTGCCATCCTATGGAACTGCCTCGGTGAGTTTTCTCCTTCATTA
CAGAAACGGCTTTTTCAAAAATATGGTATTGATAATCCTGATATGAATAAATTGCAGTTTCATTTGATGC
TCGATGAGTTTTTCTAATCAGAATTGGTTAATTGGTTGTAACACTGGCAGAGCATTACGCTGACTTGACG
GGACGGCGCAAGCTCATGACCAAAATCCCTTAACGTGAGTTACGCGTCGTTCCACTGAGCGTCAGACCCC
GTAGAAAAGATCAAAGGATCTTCTTGAGATCCTTTTTTTCTGCGCGTAATCTGCTGCTTGCAAACAAAAA
AACCACCGCTACCAGCGGTGGTTTGTTTGCCGGATCAAGAGCTACCAACTCTTTTTCCGAAGGTAACTGG
CTTCAGCAGAGCGCAGATACCAAATACTGTTCTTCTAGTGTAGCCGTAGTTAGGCCACCACTTCAAGAAC
TCTGTAGCACCGCCTACATACCTCGCTCTGCTAATCCTGTTACCAGTGGCTGCTGCCAGTGGCGATAAGT
CGTGTCTTACCGGGTTGGACTCAAGACGATAGTTACCGGATAAGGCGCAGCGGTCGGGCTGAACGGGGGG
TTCGTGCACACAGCCCAGCTTGGAGCGAACGACCTACACCGAACTGAGATACCTACAGCGTGAGCTATGA
GAAAGCGCCACGCTTCCCGAAGGGAGAAAGGCGGACAGGTATCCGGTAAGCGGCAGGGTCGGAACAGGAG
AGCGCACGAGGGAGCTTCCAGGGGGAAACGCCTGGTATCTTTATAGTCCTGTCGGGTTTCGCCACCTCTG
ACTTGAGCGTCGATTTTTGTGATGCTCGTCAGGGGGGCGGAGCCTATGGAAAAACGCCAGCAACGCGGCC
TTTTTACGGTTCCTGGCCTTTTGCTGGCCTTTTGCTCACATGTT
Features (pLannotate 1.2.2; 15 found; start..end, strand, type, name):
    121..213     +  CDS            lacI (fragment): lac repressor; lacI; The lac repressor binds to the lac operator to inhibit transcription in E. coli. This inhibition can be relieved by adding lactose or isopropyl-β-D-thiogalactopyranoside (IPTG).
    268..295     -  terminator     rrnB T2 terminator: transcription terminator T2 from the E. coli rrnB gene
    427..470     +  terminator     rrnB T1 terminator: Escherichia coli rrnB; transcription terminator T1 from the E. coli rrnB gene
    517..553     -  CDS            lacZα (fragment): LacZα fragment of β-galactosidase; lacZ fragment
    570..665     +  protein_bind   attL3: mutant version of attL; recombination site for the Gateway® LR reaction LR Clonase™
    677..693     +  CDS            3xHA (fragment): three tandem HA epitope tags
    704..720     +  CDS            3xHA (fragment): three tandem HA epitope tags
    731..759     +  CDS            3xHA (fragment): three tandem HA epitope tags
    791..902     +  polyA_signal   bGH poly(A) signal: bovine growth hormone polyadenylation signal
   1005..1245    +  promoter       U6 promoter: RNA polymerase III promoter for human U6 snRNA
   1301..1358    +  misc_RNA       Sa gRNA scaffold (fragment): guide RNA scaffold for the Staphylococcus aureus CRISPR/Cas9 system
   1376..1475    -  protein_bind   attL2: mutant version of attL; recombination site for the Gateway® LR reaction LR Clonase™
   1506..1524    -  promoter       T7 promoter: promoter for bacteriophage T7 RNA polymerase
   1658..2467    +  CDS            KanR: aminoglycoside phosphotransferase; aph(3')-Ia; confers resistance to kanamycin in bacteria or G418 (Geneticin®) in eukaryotes
   2614..3202    +  rep_origin     ori: high-copy-number ColE1/pMB1/pBR322/pUC origin of replication
