[The description below was written by a language model from this plasmid's Addgene catalogue record and pLannotate feature annotations shown in this document.]
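Description:
JI501 is a MultiSite Gateway Pro entry plasmid from the pMAGIC modular cloning system. It is built on the Invitrogen pDONR221 P3-P2 backbone and catalogued as an empty backbone for synthetic biology. It is propagated in E. coli as a high-copy plasmid through a ColE1/pUC-type origin and selected with kanamycin (KanR, an aminoglycoside phosphotransferase). The backbone also carries rrnB T1 and T2 terminators upstream of the cassette, which insulate it from read-through transcription. A T7 promoter and short lacI and lacZα remnants are also annotated. The full sequenced record is 3,264 nt.

The roughly 709 bp synthetic payload lies between attL3 and attL2 recombination sites, which fix its position as the last module in a three- or four-component LR assembly into a destination vector. It holds two units. The first is a 3xHA epitope tag followed by the bovine growth hormone polyadenylation signal. It has no promoter or open reading frame of its own and is meant to be joined in frame to the C-terminus of a dCas9 module supplied by an upstream entry clone, tagging that protein and terminating its transcript. pLannotate reports the tag as three separate fragments and the gRNA scaffold as a fragment, presumably because they differ from its reference sequences. The second unit is a human U6 RNA polymerase III promoter driving an empty Staphylococcus aureus Cas9 guide RNA scaffold. Annealed protospacer oligonucleotides can be ligated in after BsaI digestion. After assembly, a single vector expresses both an HA-tagged dCas9 fusion and its targeting guide, for dCas9-based epigenome editing.
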