Addgene plasmid #121841: JI501: pMAGIC (L3-L2) 3x HA epitope tag + polyA; hU6::SaCas9 gRNA scaffold
Purpose: (Empty Backbone) pMAGIC L3-L2 entry plasmid, contains 3xHA tag+polyA; empty hU6-driven SaCas9 gRNA scaffold for 3-/4-component MultiSite Gateway Pro assembly. Allows C-term epitope fusion to dCas9 w/ gRNA expression
Depositing lab: Christopher Newgard. Depositing organization: Duke University. Publication: Creation of versatile cloning platforms for transgene expression and dCas9-based epigenome editing. Haldeman JM, Conway AE, Arlotto ME, Slentz DH, Muoio DM, Becker TC, Newgard CB. Nucleic Acids Res. 2018 Dec 27. pii: 5264291. doi: 10.1093/nar/gky1286. PubMed 30590691.
Backbone
  Vector backbone: pDONR221 P3-P2
  Backbone manufacturer: Invitrogen
  Backbone size (bp): 2555
  Vector type: Synthetic Biology ; pMAGIC Gateway Entry Plasmid
Growth in bacteria
  Bacterial resistance: Kanamycin, 50 μg/mL
  Growth temperature: 37°C
  Growth strain: DH5alpha
  Copy number: High Copy
Gene/Insert
  Gene/Insert name: 3x HA epitope tag-PolyA + hU6-SaCas9 gRNA scaffold
  Species: Synthetic
  Insert size (bp): 709
  Cloning method: Gateway Cloning
  Sequencing primers: 5′ M13F; 3′ M13R
Terms and licenses: Academic/Nonprofit Terms; Industry Terms: Not Available to Industry
Depositor comments: Annealed oligonucleotides containing the protospacer motif can be ligated into BsaI digested plasmid. 3x HA tag + bGH polyA; hU6 promoter PCR'd from Addgene 61591. SaCas9 gRNA scaffold derived from PMID: 26721686
How to cite: JI501: pMAGIC (L3-L2) 3x HA epitope tag + polyA; hU6::SaCas9 gRNA scaffold was a gift from Christopher Newgard (Addgene plasmid # 121841 ; http://n2t.net/addgene:121841 ; RRID:Addgene_121841)
